>Addgene plasmid #242194 | pCAG coca-GlyR-IRES-GFP | addgene full sequence | sequence record 495319 | Addgene Long Read Sequencing Result
TTGAGATCCTTTTTTTCTGCGCGTAATCTGCTGCTTGCAAACAAAAAAACCACCGCTACCAGCGGTGGTT
TGTTTGCCGGATCAAGAGCTACCAACTCTTTTTCCGAAGGTAACTGGCTTCAGCAGAGCGCAGATACCAA
ATACTGTTCTTCTAGTGTAGCCGTAGTTAGGCCACCACTTCAAGAACTCTGTAGCACCGCCTACATACCT
CGCTCTGCTAATCCTGTTACCAGTGGCTGCTGCCAGTGGCGATAAGTCGTGTCTTACCGGGTTGGACTCA
AGACGATAGTTACCGGATAAGGCGCAGCGGTCGGGCTGAACGGGGGGTTCGTGCACACAGCCCAGCTTGG
AGCGAACGACCTACACCGAACTGAGATACCTACAGCGTGAGCTATGAGAAAGCGCCACGCTTCCCGAAGG
GAGAAAGGCGGACAGGTATCCGGTAAGCGGCAGGGTCGGAACAGGAGAGCGCACGAGGGAGCTTCCAGGG
GGAAACGCCTGGTATCTTTATAGTCCTGTCGGGTTTCGCCACCTCTGACTTGAGCGTCGATTTTTGTGAT
GCTCGTCAGGGGGGCGGAGCCTATGGAAAAACGCCAGCAACGCGGCCTTTTTACGGTTCCTGGCCTTTTG
CTGGCCTTTTGCTCACATGTTCTTTCCTGCGTTATCCCCTGATTCTGTGGATAACCGTATTACCGCCTTT
GAGTGAGCTGATACCGCTCGCCGCAGCCGAACGACCGAGCGCAGCGAGTCAGTGAGCGAGGAAGCGGAAG
AGCGCCCAATACGCAAACCGCCTCTCCCCGCGCGTTGGCCGATTCATTAATGCAGCGGATCCAGACATGA
TAAGATACATTGATGAGTTTGGACAAACCACAACTAGAATGCAGTGAAAAAAATGCTTTATTTGTGAAAT
TTGTGATGCTATTGCTTTATTTGTAACCATTATAAGCTGCAATAAACAAGTTAGCTTTTTGCAAAAGCCT
AGGCCTCCAAAAAAGCCTCCTCACTACTTCTGGAATAGCTCAGAGGCCGAGGCGGCCTCGGCCTCTGCAT
AAATAAAAAAAATTAGTCAGCCATGGGGCGGAGAATGGGCGGAACTGGGCGGAGTTAGGGGCGGGATGGG
CGGAGTTAGGGGCGGGACTATGGTTGCTGACTAATTGAGATGCGGATCCGCTGGCACGACAGGTTTCCCG
ACTGGAAAGCGGGCAGTGAGCGCAACGCAATTAATGTGAGTTAGCTCACTCATTAGGCACCCCAGGCTTT
ACACTTTATGCTTCCGGCTCGTATGTTGTGTGGAATTGTGAGCGGATAACAATTTCACACAGGAAACAGC
TATGACCATGATTACGCCAAGCTTGGGCTGCAGGTCGAGGGATCTCCATAAGAGAAGAGGGACAGCTATG
ACTGGGAGTAGTCAGGAGAGGAGGAAAAATCTGGCTAGTAAAACATGTAAGGAAAATTTTAGGGATGTTA
AAGAAAAAAATAACACAAAACAAAATATAAAAAAAATCTAACCTCAAGTCAAGGCTTTTCTATGGAATAA
GGAATGGACAGCAGGGGGCTGTTTCATATACTGATGACCTCTTTATAGCCAACCTTTGTTCATGGCAGCC
AGCATATGGGCATATGTTGCCAAACTCTAAACCAAATACTCATTCTGATGTTTTAAATGATTTGCCCTCC
CATATGTCCTTCCGAGTGAGAGACACAAAAAATTCCAACACACTATTGCAATGAAAATAAATTTCCTTTA
TTAGCCAGAAGTCAGATGCTCAAGGGGCTTCATGATGTCCCCATAATTTTTGGCAGAGGGAAAAAGATCT
CAGTGGTATTTGTGAGCCAGGGCATTGGCCACACCAGCCACCACCTTCTGATAGGCAGCCTGCACCTGAG
GAGTGAATTAGCGGATAACAATTTCACACAGGAAACAGCTATGACCATGATTACGCCAAGCGCGCAATTA
ACCCTCACTAAAGGGAACAAAAGCTGGGCTATTGTCTTCCCAATCCTCCCCCTTGCTGTCCTGCCCCACC
CCACCCCCCAGAATAGAATGACACCTACTCAGACAATGCGATGCAATTTCCTCATTTTATTAGGAAAGGA
CAGTGGGAGTGGCACCTTCCAGGGTCAAGGAAGGCACGGGGGAGGGGCAAACAACAGATGGCTGGCAACT
AGAAGGCACAGTCGAGGCTGATCGTACCGAGCTCGAATTCCAGGCGGGGAGGCGGCCCAAAGGGAGATCC
GACTCGTCTGAGGGCGAAGGCGAAGACGCGGAAGAGGCCGCAGAGCCGGCAGCAGGCCGCGGGAAGGAAG
GTCCGCTGGATTGAGGGCCGAAGGGACGTAGCAGAAGGACGTCCCGCGCAGAATCCAGGTGGCAACACAG
GCGAGCAGCCATGGAAAGGACGTCAGCTTCCCCGACAACACCACGGAATTGTCAGTGCCCAACAGCCGAG
CCCCTGTCCAGCAGCGGGCAAGGCAGGCGGCGATGAGTTCCGCCGTGGCAATAGGGAGGGGGAAAGCGAA
AGTCCCGGAAAGGAGCTGACAGGTGGTGGCAATGCCCCAACCAGTGGGGGTTGCGTCAGCAAACACAGTG
CACACCACGCCACGTTGCCTGACAACGGGCCACAACTCCTCATAAAGAGACAGCAACCAGGATTTATACA
AGGAGGAGAAAATGAAAGCCATACGGGAAGCAATAGCATGATACAAAGGCATTAAAGCAGCGTATCCACA
TAGCGTAAAAGGAGCAACATAGTTAAGAATACCAGTCAATCTTTCACAAATTTTGTAATCCAGAGGTTGA
TTGTCGACACCTGTGGAGAGAAAGGCAAAGTGGATGTCAGTAAGACCAATAGGTGCCTATCAGAAACGCA
AGAGTCTTCTCTGTCTCGACAAGCCCAGTTTCTATTGGTCTCCTTAAACCTGTCTTGTAACCTTGATACT
TACCTGCGGCCTCGACCTTAGCTATTCATCGGTACCTCGACTCTAGATTACTTGTACAGCTCGTCCATGC
CGAGAGTGATCCCGGCGGCGGTCACGAACTCCAGCAGGACCATGTGATCGCGCTTCTCGTTGGGGTCTTT
GCTCAGCTTGGACTGGGTGCTCAGGTAGTGGTTGTCGGGCAGCAGCACGGGGCCGTCGCCGATGGGGGTG
TTCTGCTGGTAGTGGTCGGCGAGCTGCACGCTGCCGTCCTCGATGTTGTGGCGGATCTTGAAGTTCACCT
TGATGCCGTTCTTCTGCTTGTCGGCCATGATATAGACGTTGTGGCTGTTGTAGTTGTACTCCAGCTTGTG
CCCCAGGATGTTGCCGTCCTCCTTGAAGTCGATGCCCTTCAGCTCGATGCGGTTCACCAGGGTGTCGCCC
TCGAACTTCACCTCGGCGCGGGTCTTGTAGTTGCCGTCGTCCTTGAAGAAGATGGTGCGCTCCTGGACGT
AGCCTTCGGGCATGGCGGACTTGAAGAAGTCGTGCTGCTTCATGTGGTCGGGGTAGCGGCTGAAGCACTG
CACGCCGTAGGTCAGGGTGGTCACGAGGGTGGGCCAGGGCACGGGCAGCTTGCCGGTGGTGCAGATGAAC
TTCAGGGTCAGCTTGCCGTAGGTGGCATCGCCCTCGCCCTCGCCGGACACGCTGAACTTGTGGCCGTTTA
CGTCGCCGTCCAGCTCGACCAGGATGGGCACCACCCCGGTGAACAGCTCCTCGCCCTTGCTCACCGGATC
CCCCATGGTTGTGGCCATATTATCATCGTGTTTTTCAAAGGAAAACCACGTCCCCGTGGTTCGGGGGGCC
TAGACGTTTTTTTAACCTCGACTAAACACATGTAAAGCATGTGCACCGAGGCCCCAGATCAGATCCCATA
CAATGGGGTACCTTCTGGGCATCCTTCAGCCCCTTGTTGAATACGCTTAGGAGAGCCATTTGACTCTTTC
CACAACTATCCAACTCACAACGTGGCACTGGGGTTGTGCCGCCTTTGCAGGTGTATCTTATACACGTGGC
TTTTGGCCGCAGAGGCACCTGTCGCCAGGTGGGGGGTTCCGCTGCCTGCAAAGGGTCGCTACAGACGTTG
TTTGTCTTCAAGAAGCTTCCAGAGGAACTGCTTCCTTCACGACATTCAACAGACCTTGCATTCCTTTGGC
GAGAGGGGAAAGACCCCTAGGAATGCTCGTCAAGAAGACAGGGCCAGGTTTCCGGGCCCTCACATTGCCA
AAAGACGGCAATATGGTGGAAAATAACATATAGACAAACGCACACCGGCCTTATTCCAAGCGGCTTCGGC
CAGTAACGTTAGGGGGGGGGGAGGGAGAGGGGGGGGGGGGGGGGGCGGGGGGAATTGCGGCCGCTCTAGA
CTCGAGTTACTGGTTGTGTACGTCCTCCCTTCGCACAATCTTGTAGATGATCCAATAAAACATGTTGAAA
ATCAGGAAAGCCATGGGGAATCCGATCCGGGAGATTTTGTCGATCTTTTTCGCTCTCTGAATAAAGAGTT
TGCGCATTTCCTCCGGGCTCTTAGATGGAGCAGGGGGTGGGTTGGTTGTGTTGCTATTGTTGGCTCCCTT
CACGGAAATTCCGTCTTTAGCCTGGAGGCAAGCAGGTCCCATACCATAGGCGCTAAAGTTGAAGCGTCCT
TCTCCTGCCTCATCCTCTTTGTGGTGGCGTCGTTTTCTTCTGAACCGCAACAGCTCTTTATGCTGTCGAG
ACACAAAATTGACAGCGGCGTATTCCAGCAGTGCGCTGAAGACAAACAGAAGGCAGACAGCCATCCAGAT
ATCGATGGCCTTCACGTAAGAAACCTTGGGCAAGCTGGCTCGGCTGCCTGAGCTCTGAGTAGTCATTGTC
AGCACTGTGGTGATGCCCAGTCCGACCCTAGCTGGAGCGGCGTCCATATTAATCCAGAAGGAGATCCATG
ACAAAATCACTATAAGCAAGTTTGGGATATACATTTGGATCAGATAATAACCCATGCGTCTCCGCATGGT
CACTGTGAAGGTGACATCTGGGAAGGGCTCTTTGCAGCATTCATAAAATCGCTCGCTTCTTTTACCGGGG
ATTCCCACAAGGTCCCACTCCCCATTCGGGATGTAACCAGAGATGTCAGCCTCCTGCATTTGCAGATCCA
GGCTCCATTTGCCGTAGCTCCAGCTCCCGAATTTGAGTTTGCAGTGCTGGACGTCGAAGGGAAACCAGCG
GACGTCGATATAGCATGAGGACTTGAAGATTCCAGGGGGTCCGTACTGGCAGTGGCCTGAAGAATTGACC
AACACGTTGGTGTGAAATGTTGCATCAAACCTTTCGTCTGCGCTGTTGTACAGCAGGATATCTGGTTTCC
AGATTTGGCCGTCAGGGAATCTTACAGTCTTTACACCTGGGTATTCGCTCACATTCCACTGCAAGTAGTG
ATCGGTCCAGGACATCTGCAACCAAATATTAGTGGTCAGCACCTGGTTCTTTTCATCCACGTCCATGATC
TGCAGCAAGGAGAGGCTGAAGTACACTGTCAGTGGCTGGGAATCATTTGCGACCGGCCGCTCCAGGGGGT
TATAATTCTTAACAAGCTCCTTATACAGTTTGCGCTGGAACTCACCCTGCAGGCTAACGTGCAGAAGGGA
AGCAGCCAGGGCGAGCCACACGCCGCCTGGAGAACAGCGCATGGTGGCGAATTCAAGCTTGCTAGCCCGG
GTCCGGAGATATCCAGCTGGCGCGCCGGGCCCGCGGTACCGAATTCTTTGCCAAAATGATGAGACAGCAC
AATAACCAGCACGTTGCCCAGGAGCTGTAGGAAAAAGAAGAAGGCATGAACATGGTTAGCAGAGGCTCTA
GAGCCGCCGGTCACACGCCAGAAGCCGAACCCCGCCCTGCCCCGTCCCCCCCGAAGGCAGCCGTCCCCCC
GCGGACAGCCCCGAGGCTGGAGAGGGAGAAGGGGACGGCGGCGCGGCGACGCACGAAGGCCCTCCCCGCC
CATTTCCTTCCTGCCGGCGCCGCACCGCTTCGCCCCGCGCCCGCTAGAGGGGGTGCGGCGGCGCCTCCCA
GATTTCGGCTCCGCACAGATTTGGGACAAAGGAAGTCCCTGCGCCCTCTCGCACGATTACCATAAAAGGC
AATGGCTGCGGCTCGCCGCGCCTCGACAGCCGCCGGCGCTCCGGGGGCCGCCGCGCCCCTCCCCCGAGCC
CTCCCCGGCCCGAGGCGGCCCCGCCCCGCCCGGCACCCCCACCTGCCGCCACCCCCCGCCCGGCACGGCG
AGCCCCGCGCCACGCCCCGTACGGAGCCCCGCACCCGAAGCCGGGCCGTGCTCAGCAACTCGGGGAGGGG
GGTGCAGGGGGGGTTGCAGCCCGACCGACGCGCCCACACCCCCTGCTCACCCCCCCACGCACACACCCCG
CACGCAGCCTTTGTTCCCCTCGCAGCCCCCCCCGCACCGCGGGGCACCGCCCCCGGCCGCGCTCCCCTCG
CGCACACTGCGGAGCGCACAAAGCCCCGCGCCGCGCCCGCAGCGCTCACAGCCGCCGGGCAGCGCGGAGC
CGCACGCGGCGCTCCCCACGCACACACACACGCACGCACCCCCCGAGCCGCTCCCCCCGCACAAAGGGCC
CTCCCGGAGCCCCTCAAGGCTTTCACGCAGCCACAGAAAAGAAACAAGCCGTCATTAAACCAAGCGCTAA
TTACAGCCCGGAGGAGAAGGGCCGTCCCGCCCGCTCACCTGTGGGAGTAACGCGGTCAGTCAGAGCCGGG
GCGGGCGGCGCGAGGCGGCGGCGGAGCGGGGCACGGGGCGAAGGCAGCGCGCAGCGACTCCCGCCCGCCG
CGCGCTTCGCTTTTTATAGGGCCGCCGCCGCCGCCGCCTCGCCATAAAAGGAAACTTTCGGAGCGCGCCG
CTCTGATTGGCTGCCGCCGCACCTCTCCGCCTCGCCCCGCCCCGCCCCTCGCCCCGCCCCGCCCCGCCTG
GCGCGCGCCCCCCCCCCCCCCCCGCCCCCATCGCTGCACAAAATAATTAAAAAATAAATAAATACAAAAT
TGGGGGTGGGGAGGGGGGGGAGATGGGGAGAGTGAAGCAGAACGTGGGGCTCACCTCGACCATGGTAATA
GCGATGACTAATACGTAGATGTACTGCCAAGTAGGAAAGTCCCATAAGGTCATGTACTGGGCATAATGCC
AGGCGGGCCATTTACCGTCATTGACGTCAATAGGGGGCGTACTTGGCATATGATACACTTGATGTACTGC
CAAGTGGGCAGTTTACCGTAAATACTCCACCCATTGACGTCAATGGAAAGTCCCTATTGGCGTTACTATG
GGAACATACGTCATTATTGACGTCAATGGGCGGGGGTCGTTGGGCGGTCAGCCAGGCGGGCCATTTACCG
TAAGTTATGTAACGCGGAACTCCATATATGGGCTATGAACTAATGACCCCGTAATTGATTACTATTAATA
ACTAGTCAATAATCAATGTCGACCCAGGTGGCACTTTTCGGGGAAATGTGCGCGGAACCCCTATTTGTTT
ATTTTTCTAAATACATTCAAATATGTATCCGCTCATGAGACAATAACCCTGATAAATGCTTCAATAATAT
TGAAAAAGGAAGAGTATGAGTATTCAACATTTCCGTGTCGCCCTTATTCCCTTTTTTGCGGCATTTTGCC
TTCCTGTTTTTGCTCACCCAGAAACGCTGGTGAAAGTAAAAGATGCTGAAGATCAGTTGGGTGCACGAGT
GGGTTACATCGAACTGGATCTCAACAGCGGTAAGATCCTTGAGAGTTTTCGCCCCGAAGAACGTTTTCCA
ATGATGAGCACTTTTAAAGTTCTGCTATGTGGCGCGGTATTATCCCGTATTGACGCCGGGCAAGAGCAAC
TCGGTCGCCGCATACACTATTCTCAGAATGACTTGGTTGAGTACTCACCAGTCACAGAAAAGCATCTTAC
GGATGGCATGACAGTAAGAGAATTATGCAGTGCTGCCATAACCATGAGTGATAACACTGCGGCCAACTTA
CTTCTGACAACGATCGGAGGACCGAAGGAGCTAACCGCTTTTTTGCACAACATGGGGGATCATGTAACTC
GCCTTGATCGTTGGGAACCGGAGCTGAATGAAGCCATACCAAACGACGAGCGTGACACCACGATGCCTGT
AGCAATGGCAACAACGTTGCGCAAACTATTAACTGGCGAACTACTTACTCTAGCTTCCCGGCAACAATTA
ATAGACTGGATGGAGGCGGATAAAGTTGCAGGACCACTTCTGCGCTCGGCCCTTCCGGCTGGCTGGTTTA
TTGCTGATAAATCTGGAGCCGGTGAGCGTGGGTCTCGCGGTATCATTGCAGCACTGGGGCCAGATGGTAA
GCCCTCCCGTATCGTAGTTATCTACACGACGGGGAGTCAGGCAACTATGGATGAACGAAATAGACAGATC
GCTGAGATAGGTGCCTCACTGATTAAGCATTGGTAACTGTCAGACCAAGTTTACTCATATATACTTTAGA
TTGATTTAAAACTTCATTTTTAATTTAAAAGGATCTAGGTGAAGATCCTTTTTGATAATCTCATGACCAA
AATCCCTTAACGTGAGTTTTCGTTCCACTGAGCGTCAGACCCCGTAGAAAAGATCAAAGGATCTTC
Features (pLannotate 1.2.2; 27 found; start..end, strand, type, name):
      1..589     +  rep_origin     ori: high-copy-number ColE1/pMB1/pBR322/pUC origin of replication
    772..826     +  CDS            lacI (fragment): lac repressor; lacI; The lac repressor binds to the lac operator to inhibit transcription in E. coli. This inhibition can be relieved by adding lactose or isopropyl-β-D-thiogalactopyranoside (IPTG).
    828..962     -  polyA_signal   SV40 poly(A) signal: SV40 polyadenylation signal
    982..1117    -  rep_origin     SV40 ori: SV40 origin of replication
   1141..1163    -  promoter       SV40 promoter (fragment): SV40 enhancer and early promoter
   1170..1209    +  CDS            lacI (fragment): lac repressor; lacI; The lac repressor binds to the lac operator to inhibit transcription in E. coli. This inhibition can be relieved by adding lactose or isopropyl-β-D-thiogalactopyranoside (IPTG).
   1222..1243    +  protein_bind   CAP binding site: CAP binding activates transcription in the presence of cAMP. E. coli catabolite activator protein
   1258..1288    +  promoter       lac promoter: promoter for the E. coli lac operon
   1296..1312    +  protein_bind   lac operator: The lac repressor binds to the lac operator to inhibit transcription in E. coli. This inhibition can be relieved by adding lactose or isopropyl-β-D-thiogalactopyranoside (IPTG). lac repressor encoded by lacI
   1697..1752    -  polyA_signal   β-globin poly(A) signal: rabbit β-globin polyadenylation signal (Gil and Proudfoot, 1987)
   1823..1897    -  CDS            HBB (fragment): HBB_PONPY - Experimental evidence at transcript level: Swiss-Prot protein existence level 2. Involved in oxygen transport from the lung to the various peripheral tissues. From Pongo pygmaeus (Bornean orangutan).
   1956..1974    +  promoter       T3 promoter: promoter for bacteriophage T3 RNA polymerase
   2070..2181    -  polyA_signal   bGH poly(A) signal: bovine growth hormone polyadenylation signal
   2194..2210    -  misc_feature   MCS (fragment): pUC18/19 multiple cloning site
   2214..2802    -  misc_feature   WPRE: woodchuck hepatitis virus posttranscriptional regulatory element
   2811..2943    -  intron         chimeric intron: chimera between introns from human β-globin and immunoglobulin heavy chain genes
   2988..3705    -  CDS            mEGFP (fragment): enhanced GFP with monomerizing A206K mutation (Zacharias et al., 2002) mammalian codon-optimized
   3717..4302    -  misc_feature   IRES2: internal ribosome entry site (IRES) of the encephalomyocarditis virus (EMCV)
   4300..4320    +  promoter       chicken β-actin promoter (fragment): contains a 21-bp deletion relative to the standard chicken β-actin promoter
   4350..5420    -  CDS            GLRA1 (fragment): GLRA1_BOVIN - Experimental evidence at protein level: Swiss-Prot protein existence level 1. Glycine receptors are ligand-gated chloride channels. Channel opening is triggered by extracellular glycine. Channel opening is also triggered by taurine and beta-alanine. Channel characteristics depend on the subunit composition; heteropentameric channels are activated by lower glycine levels and display faster desensitization (By similarity). Plays an important role in the down-regulation of neuronal excitability (PubMed:11178872). Contributes to the generation of inhibitory postsynaptic currents. Cha
   5695..5711    -  misc_feature   MCS (fragment): multiple cloning site
   5711..5767    -  CDS            HBB (fragment): HBB_LEPEU - Experimental evidence at protein level: Swiss-Prot protein existence level 1. Involved in oxygen transport from the lung to the various peripheral tissues. From Lepus europaeus (European hare).
   5765..6781    -  intron         chimeric intron: chimera between introns from chicken β-actin and rabbit β-globin
   6782..7059    -  promoter       chicken β-actin promoter: No description available
   7061..7440    -  enhancer       CMV enhancer: human cytomegalovirus immediate early enhancer
   7471..7575    +  promoter       AmpR promoter: bla
   7576..8436    +  CDS            AmpR: β-lactamase; bla; confers resistance to ampicillin, carbenicillin, and related antibiotics
