[The description below was written by a language model from this plasmid's Addgene catalogue record and pLannotate feature annotations shown in this document.]
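Description:
pCAG coca-GlyR-IRES-GFP is an 8.6 kb mammalian expression plasmid built on a pCAG IRES eGFP WPRE backbone. It is designed to express a cocaine-gated chemogenetic anion channel. It is propagated in E. coli as a high-copy plasmid through a ColE1/pUC-type origin and selected with ampicillin through the β-lactamase (AmpR) cassette. An SV40 origin fragment and remnants of lac regulatory sequences are also annotated in the backbone.

The payload is a single bicistronic transcription unit on the reverse strand, driven by the CAG promoter. This promoter combines the CMV immediate-early enhancer, the chicken β-actin promoter and a chimeric chicken β-actin/rabbit β-globin intron, and gives strong, broad expression in mammalian cells. The first open reading frame is coca-GlyR, cloned between NheI and NotI sites. The feature table recognises a large part of it as glycine receptor α1 (GLRA1)-like sequence, consistent with a chloride-conducting channel. About 270 bp between that match and the upstream cloning site are unannotated, so the table does not identify the rest of the coding region. The record lists the species as mouse and gives three substitutions (L141G, G175K, Y217F), but it does not say which domain they lie in or what each one does.

Downstream, an EMCV IRES allows cap-independent translation of a GFP reporter from the same mRNA, so transfected cells expressing the channel can be identified by fluorescence. A WPRE follows to enhance transcript stability and expression. Further downstream are bGH and rabbit β-globin polyadenylation signals, and the record does not indicate which one terminates the transcript. The plasmid is suited to transfection-based expression and functional characterisation of the channel, which was developed for cocaine-responsive chemogenetic control of cell activity.
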