Addgene plasmid #242194: pCAG coca-GlyR-IRES-GFP
Purpose: Expression vector for cocaine-gated chemogenetic anion channel
Depositing lab: Scott Sternson. Depositing organization: University of California, San Diego (UCSD). Publication: Cocaine chemogenetics blunts drug-seeking by synthetic physiology. Gomez JL, Magnus CJ, Bonaventura J, Solis O, Curry FP, Levinstein MR, Budinich RC, Carlton ML, Ventriglia EN, Lam S, Wang L, Schoenborn I, Dunne W, Michaelides M, Sternson SM. Nature. 2025 Aug 27. doi: 10.1038/s41586-025-09427-8. PubMed 40866713.
Backbone
  Vector backbone: pCAG IRES eGFP WPRE
  Backbone size w/o insert (bp): 5618
  Total vector size (bp): 8606
  Vector type: Mammalian Expression
Growth in bacteria
  Bacterial resistance: Ampicillin, 100 μg/mL
  Growth temperature: 37°C
  Growth strain: DH5alpha
  Copy number: High Copy
Gene/Insert
  Gene/Insert name: coca-GlyR-IRES-GFP
  Species: M. musculus (mouse)
  Insert size (bp): 2988
  Mutation: L141G G175K Y217F
  Promoter: CAG
  Cloning method: Restriction Enzyme; 5′ cloning site NheI (not destroyed); 3′ cloning site NotI (not destroyed)
  Sequencing primers: 5′ GGTTCGGCTTCTGGCGTGTGACC; 3′ cgtcgccgtccagctcgaccag
Terms and licenses: Academic/Nonprofit Terms; Industry Terms: Not Available to Industry
How to cite: pCAG coca-GlyR-IRES-GFP was a gift from Scott Sternson (Addgene plasmid # 242194 ; http://n2t.net/addgene:242194 ; RRID:Addgene_242194)
